>Addgene plasmid #42508 | pMALp2x-SCO5461(E164D)(43-204) | addgene partial sequence | sequence record 62457 | pBAD-rev
TGCCATTCGCCATTCAGGCTGCGCAACTGTTGGGAAGGGCGATCGGTGCGGGCCTCTTCGCTATTACGCC
AGCTGGCGAAAGGGGGATGTGCTGCAAGGCGATTAAGTTGGGTAACGCCAGGGTTTTCCCAGTCACGACG
TTGTAAAACGACGGCCAGTGCCAAGCTTGCCACTGCAGTCAGTGCCAGGGCTGGTAGTGCGGGTTGCTCT
CGCAGTCGCTCATGATCTCGGTCTTGGTCTGCCGGTCGACCGGACAGACGCCGATGATGTACTTCCGCTG
GATGCCGCCCGGGAAGGCGACGTCGACCTGGTCGGCCCACTTGTGGGTGTCGCCGATGGTCTTGTTGACG
TCGATGCCGCCGGGGGCGTCGACGTAGTAGTTGTAGCCGGACTTGTACCAGGTCTTGTACAGGTCGTTGT
CGTAGCTCGTCGACACGTACGGCGAGGGCTGGTTGACCAGGACGTACTTCTCGACGTCGTACTGTCCGTT
CTGGACGTCCTTGGCGTGGAAGCCCTCCTCGAAGACGACCTGCGGGCCGCGGCTGTCGCTGCGGTAGAGG
GTGCCGCAGGTGGTGCGCCAGACCGGCTCGGGCGTGATGCGGTCGACGTCGACGCCGCGGTCGGCGGCGG
CCTTGGTCCGGTCGTCGAACTGGGGGCAGGCCGGGGCGAATTCTGAAATCCTTCCCTCGATCCCGAGGTT
GTTGTTATTGTTATTGTTGTTGTTGTTCGAGCTCGAATTAGTCTGCGCGTCTTTCAGGGCTTCATCGACA
GTCTGACGACCGCTGGGCGGCGTTGATCACCGCAGTACGCACGGCATACCAGAAAAGCGGACA
