[The description below was written by a language model from this plasmid's Addgene catalogue record.]
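Description:
pMALp2x-SCO5461(E164D)(43-204) is a bacterial expression plasmid built on the pMAL-p2x backbone, a commercial vector for producing proteins in Escherichia coli as fusions to maltose-binding protein (MBP). It is selected with ampicillin and is recorded as low copy; the catalogue entry gives a total size of about 7.3 kb. No feature table accompanies the record, so the origin of replication and other backbone elements are not itemised. In general, the "p" series of pMAL vectors retains the MBP signal peptide so that the fusion is directed to the periplasm, and the "x" designation refers to a Factor Xa cleavage site between MBP and the passenger protein.

The insert is a 489 bp fragment of SCO5461 (also called ScARP) from Streptomyces coelicolor A3(2), which encodes a secreted guanosine ADP-ribosyltransferase (NAD+:guanine-N2-ADP-D-ribosyltransferase). The fragment was cloned between XbaI and PstI sites, both of which are retained. The first 42 amino acids have been deleted, leaving residues 43–204, and glutamic acid 164 has been changed to aspartic acid by a single G-to-C substitution. Expression is driven by the IPTG-inducible tac promoter, with MBP fused at the N terminus from the backbone, which allows purification on amylose resin.

The associated study characterised ADP-ribosylation of guanosine by this protein, so the construct is suited to producing the truncated E164D variant recombinantly for biochemical comparison with the unmutated enzyme. The record does not state the functional effect of the substitution.
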