Addgene plasmid #42508: pMALp2x-SCO5461(E164D)(43-204)
Depositing lab: Koji Okamoto. Depositing organization: National Cancer Center Research Institute (NCC-RI). Publication: ADP-ribosylation of guanosine by SCO5461 protein secreted from Streptomyces coelicolor. Nakano T, Matsushima-Hibiya Y, Yamamoto M, Takahashi-Nakaguchi A, Fukuda H, Ono M, Takamura-Enya T, Kinashi H, Totsuka Y. Toxicon. 2012 Dec 2;63C:55-63. doi: 10.1016/j.toxicon.2012.11.019. PubMed 23212047.
Backbone
  Vector backbone: pMAL-p2x
  Backbone manufacturer: New England Biolabs
  Backbone size w/o insert (bp): 6715
  Total vector size (bp): 7330
  Vector type: Bacterial Expression
Growth in bacteria
  Bacterial resistance: Ampicillin, 100 μg/mL
  Growth temperature: 37°C
  Growth strain: JM109
  Growth instructions: Use rich media (terrific broth, etc.) for protein expression.
  Copy number: Low Copy
Gene/Insert
  Gene/Insert name: guanosine ADP-ribosyltransferase (alt names: SCO5461; ScARP; NAD+:guanine-N2-ADP-D-ribosyltransferase)
  Species: Streptomyces coelicolor A3(2)
  Insert size (bp): 489
  Mutation: Deleted amino acids 1-42 (nucleotide 1-126); changed Glutamic acid 164 to Aspartic acid (guanosine 492 to cytosine)
  GenBank ID: AL939123.1:267130..267744 CAB76015.1
  Entrez Gene: SCO5461 (a.k.a. SCO5461, SC3D11.18)
  Promoter: tac
  Tag / fusion protein: maltose-binding protein (N terminal on backbone)
  Cloning method: Restriction Enzyme; 5′ cloning site XbaI (not destroyed); 3′ cloning site PstI (not destroyed)
  Sequencing primers: 5′ ggtcgtcagactgtcgatgaagcc; 3′ gtaaaacgacggccag
Terms and licenses: Academic/Nonprofit Terms; Industry Terms: Not Available to Industry
How to cite: pMALp2x-SCO5461(E164D)(43-204) was a gift from Koji Okamoto (Addgene plasmid # 42508 ; http://n2t.net/addgene:42508 ; RRID:Addgene_42508)
